Addgene plasmid #61474: pLV_TRET_hNgn2_UBC_Puro
Purpose: 3rd generation lentiviral vector; TetON promoter driving human Ngn2; constitutive expression of Puromycin selection marker
Depositing lab: Ron Weiss. Depositing organization: Massachusetts Institute of Technology. Publication: Rapid neurogenesis through transcriptional activation in human stem cells. Busskamp V, Lewis NE, Guye P, Ng AH, Shipman SL, Byrne SM, Sanjana NE, Murn J, Li Y, Li S, Stadler M, Weiss R, Church GM. Mol Syst Biol. 2014 Nov 17;10(11):760. doi: 10.15252/msb.20145508. PubMed 25403753.
Backbone
  Vector backbone: pFUGW
  Backbone manufacturer: Lab of David Baltimore
  Vector type: Lentiviral
  Selectable markers: Puromycin
Growth in bacteria
  Bacterial resistance: Ampicillin, 100 μg/mL
  Growth temperature: 37°C
  Growth strain: Stbl3
  Copy number: High Copy
Gene/Insert 1
  Gene/Insert name: Ngn2 (alt name: Neurog2)
  Species: H. sapiens (human)
  Entrez Gene: NEUROG2 (a.k.a. Atoh4, Math4A, NGN2, bHLHa8, ngn-2)
Gene/Insert 2
  Gene/Insert name: Puro (alt name: Puromycin)
Terms and licenses: Academic/Nonprofit Terms; Industry Terms: Not Available to Industry
How to cite: pLV_TRET_hNgn2_UBC_Puro was a gift from Ron Weiss (Addgene plasmid # 61474 ; http://n2t.net/addgene:61474 ; RRID:Addgene_61474)
