[The description below was written by a language model from this plasmid's Addgene catalogue record and pLannotate feature annotations shown in this document.]
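Description:
pLV_TRET_hNgn2_UBC_Puro is a third-generation lentiviral transfer vector built on the pFUGW backbone, designed for doxycycline-inducible expression of human Neurogenin-2 (NEUROG2) together with constitutive puromycin selection in transduced cells. The 11.2 kb plasmid is propagated in E. coli through a high-copy ColE1/pUC-type origin with ampicillin resistance. The backbone also carries an f1 origin and an SV40/EM7-driven bleomycin/Zeocin resistance cassette lying outside the viral genome. Viral RNA is transcribed from a CMV enhancer/promoter fused to a truncated HIV-1 5' LTR, which makes packaging Tat-independent. This is followed by the Ψ packaging signal with a partial gag fragment, the Rev response element for nuclear export of the genomic RNA, and the cPPT/CTS element. A WPRE sits upstream of the 3' LTR, which the annotation also shows as truncated, and a bGH polyadenylation signal lies beyond it.

The payload consists of two independent transcription units. A tight TRE promoter (tet operator repeats upstream of a minimal CMV promoter) drives the NEUROG2 coding sequence. The flanking attB4, attB1 and attB2 sites indicate that promoter and gene were assembled by multisite Gateway recombination. A V5 tag sequence is annotated downstream of attB2, but the record does not say whether it is translated in frame with NEUROG2. Downstream, the human ubiquitin C promoter drives puromycin N-acetyltransferase, allowing selection of transduced cells regardless of induction state. No tetracycline transactivator is annotated on this plasmid, so induction requires rtTA supplied from another source. NEUROG2 is a bHLH proneural transcription factor, and the associated publication concerns rapid neurogenesis by transcriptional activation in human stem cells.
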