Features (pLannotate 1.2.2; 37 found; start..end, strand, type, name):
    212..392     +  LTR            5' LTR (truncated): truncated 5' long terminal repeat (LTR) from HIV-1
    424..648     +  polyA_signal   bGH poly(A) signal: bovine growth hormone polyadenylation signal
    652..673     +  promoter       SV40 promoter (fragment): SV40 enhancer and early promoter
    694..1122    +  rep_origin     f1 ori (sequence partly withheld): f1 bacteriophage origin of replication; arrow indicates direction of (+) strand synthesis
   1136..1465    +  promoter       SV40 promoter: SV40 enhancer and early promoter
   1513..1560    +  promoter       EM7 promoter: synthetic bacterial promoter&nbsp
   1579..1953    +  CDS            BleoR: antibiotic-binding protein; Sh ble from Streptoalloteichus hindustanus; confers resistance to bleomycin, phleomycin, and Zeocin™
   1963..2088    +  CDS            ble (fragment): BLE_KLEPN - Experimental evidence at protein level: Swiss-Prot protein existence level 1. Binding protein with a strong affinity to the bleomycin family of antibiotics. Binds to CL990; an antimitotic-antibiotic compound. From Klebsiella pneumoniae.
   2083..2204    +  polyA_signal   SV40 poly(A) signal: SV40 polyadenylation signal
   2275..2297    -  protein_bind   lac operator (fragment): The lac repressor binds to the lac operator to inhibit transcription in E. coli. This inhibition can be relieved by adding lactose or isopropyl-β-D-thiogalactopyranoside (IPTG). lac repressor encoded by lacI
   2301..2331    -  promoter       lac promoter: promoter for the E. coli lac operon
   2346..2367    -  protein_bind   CAP binding site: CAP binding activates transcription in the presence of cAMP. E. coli catabolite activator protein
   2380..2472    -  CDS            lacI (fragment): lac repressor; lacI; The lac repressor binds to the lac operator to inhibit transcription in E. coli. This inhibition can be relieved by adding lactose or isopropyl-β-D-thiogalactopyranoside (IPTG).
   2655..3243    -  rep_origin     ori: high-copy-number ColE1/pMB1/pBR322/pUC origin of replication
   3414..4274    -  CDS            AmpR: β-lactamase; bla; confers resistance to ampicillin, carbenicillin, and related antibiotics
   4275..4379    -  promoter       AmpR promoter: bla
   4438..4490    -  misc_feature   bom (fragment): basis of mobility region from pBR322
   4645..5024    +  enhancer       CMV enhancer: human cytomegalovirus immediate early enhancer
   5025..5224    +  promoter       CMV promoter: human cytomegalovirus (CMV) immediate early promoter
   5242..5422    +  LTR            5' LTR (truncated): truncated 5' long terminal repeat (LTR) from HIV-1
   5469..5594    +  misc_feature   HIV-1 Ψ: packaging signal of human immunodeficiency virus type 1
   5578..5941    +  CDS            HIV-1 gag (fragment): gag protein from human immunodeficiency virus 1; gag
   6087..6320    +  misc_feature   RRE: The Rev response element (RRE) of HIV-1 allows for Rev-dependent mRNA export from the nucleus to the cytoplasm.
   6697..6797    +  CDS            Rev (fragment): human immunodeficiency virus 1 (HIV-1) Rev protein; rev; enhances nuclear export of unspliced and incompletely spliced viral mRNAs
   6847..6964    +  misc_feature   cPPT/CTS: central polypurine tract and central termination sequence of HIV-1
   7040..7060    +  protein_bind   attB4: mutant version of attB; core recombination site for the Gateway® BP reaction BP Clonase™
   7096..7374    +  promoter       tight TRE promoter (fragment): Tet-responsive promoter PTight, consisting of seven tet operator sequences followed by the minimal CMV promoter
   7392..7412    +  protein_bind   attB1: mutant version of attB; core recombination site for the Gateway® BP reaction BP Clonase™
   7426..8241    +  CDS            NEUROG2: NGN2_HUMAN - Also known as ATOH4, BHLHA8, NGN2. Experimental evidence at protein level: Swiss-Prot protein existence level 1. Transcriptional regulator. Involved in neuronal differentiation. Activates transcription by binding to the E box (5'- CANNTG-3'). From Homo sapiens (Human).
   8246..8270    -  protein_bind   attB2: mutant version of attB; recombination site for the Gateway® BP reaction BP Clonase™
   8323..8364    +  CDS            V5 tag: epitope tag from simian virus 5
   8379..9590    +  promoter       UbC promoter: human ubiquitin C promoter
   9601..9631    -  misc_feature   MCS (fragment): pUC18/19 multiple cloning site
   9643..10242   +  CDS            PuroR: puromycin N-acetyltransferase; pac from Streptomyces alboniger; confers resistance to puromycin
  10272..10295   +  misc_feature   MCS (fragment): pBluescript multiple cloning site
  10295..10883   +  misc_feature   WPRE: woodchuck hepatitis virus posttranscriptional regulatory element
  10820..205     +  CDS            nef (fragment) (across the origin): NEF_HV1H2 - Experimental evidence at protein level: Swiss-Prot protein existence level 1. Extracellular Nef protein targets CD4(+) T-lymphocytes for apoptosis by interacting with CXCR4 surface receptors. From Human immunodeficiency virus type 1 group M subtype B (isolate HXB2) (HIV-1).
>Addgene plasmid #61474 | pLV_TRET_hNgn2_UBC_Puro | addgene full sequence | sequence record 152068 | Addgene NGS results
CAGATATCCACTGACCTTTGGATGGTGCTACAAGCTAGTACCAGTTGAGCAAGAGAAGGTAGAAGAAGCC
AATGAAGGAGAGAACACCCGCTTGTTACACCCTGTGAGCCTGCATGGGATGGATGACCCGGAGAGAGAAG
TATTAGAGTGGAGGTTTGACAGCCGCCTAGCATTTCATCACATGGCCCGAGAGCTGCATCCGGACTGTAC
TGGGTCTCTCTGGTTAGACCAGATCTGAGCCTGGGAGCTCTCTGGCTAACTAGGGAACCCACTGCTTAAG
CCTCAATAAAGCTTGCCTTGAGTGCTTCAAGTAGTGTGTGCCCGTCTGTTGTGTGACTCTGGTAACTAGA
GATCCCTCAGACCCTTTTAGTCAGTGTGGAAAATCTCTAGCAGGGCCCGTTTAAACCCGCTGATCAGCCT
CGACTGTGCCTTCTAGTTGCCAGCCATCTGTTGTTTGCCCCTCCCCCGTGCCTTCCTTGACCCTGGAAGG
TGCCACTCCCACTGTCCTTTCCTAATAAAATGAGGAAATTGCATCGCATTGTCTGAGTAGGTGTCATTCT
ATTCTGGGGGGTGGGGTGGGGCAGGACAGCAAGGGGGAGGATTGGGAAGACAATAGCAGGCATGCTGGGG
ATGCGGTGGGCTCTATGGCTTCTGAGGCGGAAAGAACCAGCTGGGGCTCTAGGGGGTATCCCC
[124 nt withheld, positions 694-817]
C
[91 nt withheld, positions 819-909]
A
[49 nt withheld, positions 911-959]
CCTTTGACGTTGGAGTCCACGTTCTTT
[37 nt withheld, positions 987-1023]
ACCCTATCTCGGTCTATTCTTTTGATTTATAAGGGATTTTGCCGATTTCGGCCTATTGGTTAAAAAATGA
GCTGATTTAACAAAAATTTAACGCGAATTAATTCTGTGGAATGTGTGTCAGTTAGGGTGTGGAAAGTCCC
CAGGCTCCCCAGCAGGCAGAAGTATGCAAAGCATGCATCTCAATTAGTCAGCAACCAGGTGTGGAAAGTC
CCCAGGCTCCCCAGCAGGCAGAAGTATGCAAAGCATGCATCTCAATTAGTCAGCAACCATAGTCCCGCCC
CTAACTCCGCCCATCCCGCCCCTAACTCCGCCCAGTTCCGCCCATTCTCCGCCCCATGGCTGACTAATTT
TTTTTATTTATGCAGAGGCCGAGGCCGCCTCTGCCTCTGAGCTATTCCAGAAGTAGTGAGGAGGCTTTTT
TGGAGGCCTAGGCTTTTGCAAAAAGCTCCCGGGAGCTTGTATATCCATTTTCGGATCTGATCAGCACGTG
TTGACAATTAATCATCGGCATAGTATATCGGCATAGTATAATACGACAAGGTGAGGAACTAAACCATGGC
CAAGTTGACCAGTGCCGTTCCGGTGCTCACCGCGCGCGACGTCGCCGGAGCGGTCGAGTTCTGGACCGAC
CGGCTCGGGTTCTCCCGGGACTTCGTGGAGGACGACTTCGCCGGTGTGGTCCGGGACGACGTGACCCTGT
TCATCAGCGCGGTCCAGGACCAGGTGGTGCCGGACAACACCCTGGCCTGGGTGTGGGTGCGCGGCCTGGA
CGAGCTGTACGCCGAGTGGTCGGAGGTCGTGTCCACGAACTTCCGGGACGCCTCCGGGCCGGCCATGACC
GAGATCGGCGAGCAGCCGTGGGGGCGGGAGTTCGCCCTGCGCGACCCGGCCGGCAACTGCGTGCACTTCG
TGGCCGAGGAGCAGGACTGACACGTGCTACGAGATTTCGATTCCACCGCCGCCTTCTATGAAAGGTTGGG
CTTCGGAATCGTTTTCCGGGACGCCGGCTGGATGATCCTCCAGCGCGGGGATCTCATGCTGGAGTTCTTC
GCCCACCCCAACTTGTTTATTGCAGCTTATAATGGTTACAAATAAAGCAATAGCATCACAAATTTCACAA
ATAAAGCATTTTTTTCACTGCATTCTAGTTGTGGTTTGTCCAAACTCATCAATGTATCTTATCATGTCTG
TATACCGTCGACCTCTAGCTAGAGCTTGGCGTAATCATGGTCATAGCTGTTTCCTGTGTGAAATTGTTAT
CCGCTCACAATTCCACACAACATACGAGCCGGAAGCATAAAGTGTAAAGCCTGGGGTGCCTAATGAGTGA
GCTAACTCACATTAATTGCGTTGCGCTCACTGCCCGCTTTCCAGTCGGGAAACCTGTCGTGCCAGCTGCA
TTAATGAATCGGCCAACGCGCGGGGAGAGGCGGTTTGCGTATTGGGCGCTCTTCCGCTTCCTCGCTCACT
GACTCGCTGCGCTCGGTCGTTCGGCTGCGGCGAGCGGTATCAGCTCACTCAAAGGCGGTAATACGGTTAT
CCACAGAATCAGGGGATAACGCAGGAAAGAACATGTGAGCAAAAGGCCAGCAAAAGGCCAGGAACCGTAA
AAAGGCCGCGTTGCTGGCGTTTTTCCATAGGCTCCGCCCCCCTGACGAGCATCACAAAAATCGACGCTCA
AGTCAGAGGTGGCGAAACCCGACAGGACTATAAAGATACCAGGCGTTTCCCCCTGGAAGCTCCCTCGTGC
GCTCTCCTGTTCCGACCCTGCCGCTTACCGGATACCTGTCCGCCTTTCTCCCTTCGGGAAGCGTGGCGCT
TTCTCATAGCTCACGCTGTAGGTATCTCAGTTCGGTGTAGGTCGTTCGCTCCAAGCTGGGCTGTGTGCAC
GAACCCCCCGTTCAGCCCGACCGCTGCGCCTTATCCGGTAACTATCGTCTTGAGTCCAACCCGGTAAGAC
ACGACTTATCGCCACTGGCAGCAGCCACTGGTAACAGGATTAGCAGAGCGAGGTATGTAGGCGGTGCTAC
AGAGTTCTTGAAGTGGTGGCCTAACTACGGCTACACTAGAAGAACAGTATTTGGTATCTGCGCTCTGCTG
AAGCCAGTTACCTTCGGAAAAAGAGTTGGTAGCTCTTGATCCGGCAAACAAACCACCGCTGGTAGCGGTG
GTTTTTTTGTTTGCAAGCAGCAGATTACGCGCAGAAAAAAAGGATCTCAAGAAGATCCTTTGATCTTTTC
TACGGGGTCTGACGCTCAGTGGAACGAAAACTCACGTTAAGGGATTTTGGTCATGAGATTATCAAAAAGG
ATCTTCACCTAGATCCTTTTAAATTAAAAATGAAGTTTTAAATCAATCTAAAGTATATATGAGTAAACTT
GGTCTGACAGTTACCAATGCTTAATCAGTGAGGCACCTATCTCAGCGATCTGTCTATTTCGTTCATCCAT
AGTTGCCTGACTCCCCGTCGTGTAGATAACTACGATACGGGAGGGCTTACCATCTGGCCCCAGTGCTGCA
ATGATACCGCGAGACCCACGCTCACCGGCTCCAGATTTATCAGCAATAAACCAGCCAGCCGGAAGGGCCG
AGCGCAGAAGTGGTCCTGCAACTTTATCCGCCTCCATCCAGTCTATTAATTGTTGCCGGGAAGCTAGAGT
AAGTAGTTCGCCAGTTAATAGTTTGCGCAACGTTGTTGCCATTGCTACAGGCATCGTGGTGTCACGCTCG
TCGTTTGGTATGGCTTCATTCAGCTCCGGTTCCCAACGATCAAGGCGAGTTACATGATCCCCCATGTTGT
GCAAAAAAGCGGTTAGCTCCTTCGGTCCTCCGATCGTTGTCAGAAGTAAGTTGGCCGCAGTGTTATCACT
CATGGTTATGGCAGCACTGCATAATTCTCTTACTGTCATGCCATCCGTAAGATGCTTTTCTGTGACTGGT
GAGTACTCAACCAAGTCATTCTGAGAATAGTGTATGCGGCGACCGAGTTGCTCTTGCCCGGCGTCAATAC
GGGATAATACCGCGCCACATAGCAGAACTTTAAAAGTGCTCATCATTGGAAAACGTTCTTCGGGGCGAAA
ACTCTCAAGGATCTTACCGCTGTTGAGATCCAGTTCGATGTAACCCACTCGTGCACCCAACTGATCTTCA
GCATCTTTTACTTTCACCAGCGTTTCTGGGTGAGCAAAAACAGGAAGGCAAAATGCCGCAAAAAAGGGAA
TAAGGGCGACACGGAAATGTTGAATACTCATACTCTTCCTTTTTCAATATTATTGAAGCATTTATCAGGG
TTATTGTCTCATGAGCGGATACATATTTGAATGTATTTAGAAAAATAAACAAATAGGGGTTCCGCGCACA
TTTCCCCGAAAAGTGCCACCTGACGTCGACGGATCGGGAGATCTCCCGATCCCCTATGGTGCACTCTCAG
TACAATCTGCTCTGATGCCGCATAGTTAAGCCAGTATCTGCTCCCTGCTTGTGTGTTGGAGGTCGCTGAG
TAGTGCGCGAGCAAAATTTAAGCTACAACAAGGCAAGGCTTGACCGACAATTGCATGAAGAATCTGCTTA
GGGTTAGGCGTTTTGCGCTGCTTCGCGATGTACGGGCCAGATATACGCGTTGACATTGATTATTGACTAG
TTATTAATAGTAATCAATTACGGGGTCATTAGTTCATAGCCCATATATGGAGTTCCGCGTTACATAACTT
ACGGTAAATGGCCCGCCTGGCTGACCGCCCAACGACCCCCGCCCATTGACGTCAATAATGACGTATGTTC
CCATAGTAACGCCAATAGGGACTTTCCATTGACGTCAATGGGTGGAGTATTTACGGTAAACTGCCCACTT
GGCAGTACATCAAGTGTATCATATGCCAAGTACGCCCCCTATTGACGTCAATGACGGTAAATGGCCCGCC
TGGCATTATGCCCAGTACATGACCTTATGGGACTTTCCTACTTGGCAGTACATCTACGTATTAGTCATCG
CTATTACCATGGTGATGCGGTTTTGGCAGTACATCAATGGGCGTGGATAGCGGTTTGACTCACGGGGATT
TCCAAGTCTCCACCCCATTGACGTCAATGGGAGTTTGTTTTGGCACCAAAATCAACGGGACTTTCCAAAA
TGTCGTAACAACTCCGCCCCATTGACGCAAATGGGCGGTAGGCGTGTACGGTGGGAGGTCTATATAAGCA
GCGCGTTTTGCCTGTACTGGGTCTCTCTGGTTAGACCAGATCTGAGCCTGGGAGCTCTCTGGCTAACTAG
GGAACCCACTGCTTAAGCCTCAATAAAGCTTGCCTTGAGTGCTTCAAGTAGTGTGTGCCCGTCTGTTGTG
TGACTCTGGTAACTAGAGATCCCTCAGACCCTTTTAGTCAGTGTGGAAAATCTCTAGCAGTGGCGCCCGA
ACAGGGACTTGAAAGCGAAAGGGAAACCAGAGGAGCTCTCTCGACGCAGGACTCGGCTTGCTGAAGCGCG
CACGGCAAGAGGCGAGGGGCGGCGACTGGTGAGTACGCCAAAAATTTTGACTAGCGGAGGCTAGAAGGAG
AGAGATGGGTGCGAGAGCGTCAGTATTAAGCGGGGGAGAATTAGATCGCGATGGGAAAAAATTCGGTTAA
GGCCAGGGGGAAAGAAAAAATATAAATTAAAACATATAGTATGGGCAAGCAGGGAGCTAGAACGATTCGC
AGTTAATCCTGGCCTGTTAGAAACATCAGAAGGCTGTAGACAAATACTGGGACAGCTACAACCATCCCTT
CAGACAGGATCAGAAGAACTTAGATCATTATATAATACAGTAGCAACCCTCTATTGTGTGCATCAAAGGA
TAGAGATAAAAGACACCAAGGAAGCTTTAGACAAGATAGAGGAAGAGCAAAACAAAAGTAAGACCACCGC
ACAGCAAGCGGCCGCTGATCTTCAGACCTGGAGGAGGAGATATGAGGGACAATTGGAGAAGTGAATTATA
TAAATATAAAGTAGTAAAAATTGAACCATTAGGAGTAGCACCCACCAAGGCAAAGAGAAGAGTGGTGCAG
AGAGAAAAAAGAGCAGTGGGAATAGGAGCTTTGTTCCTTGGGTTCTTGGGAGCAGCAGGAAGCACTATGG
GCGCAGCGTCAATGACGCTGACGGTACAGGCCAGACAATTATTGTCTGGTATAGTGCAGCAGCAGAACAA
TTTGCTGAGGGCTATTGAGGCGCAACAGCATCTGTTGCAACTCACAGTCTGGGGCATCAAGCAGCTCCAG
GCAAGAATCCTGGCTGTGGAAAGATACCTAAAGGATCAACAGCTCCTGGGGATTTGGGGTTGCTCTGGAA
AACTCATTTGCACCACTGCTGTGCCTTGGAATGCTAGTTGGAGTAATAAATCTCTGGAACAGATTTGGAA
TCACACGACCTGGATGGAGTGGGACAGAGAAATTAACAATTACACAAGCTTAATACACTCCTTAATTGAA
GAATCGCAAAACCAGCAAGAAAAGAATGAACAAGAATTATTGGAATTAGATAAATGGGCAAGTTTGTGGA
ATTGGTTTAACATAACAAATTGGCTGTGGTATATAAAATTATTCATAATGATAGTAGGAGGCTTGGTAGG
TTTAAGAATAGTTTTTGCTGTACTTTCTATAGTGAATAGAGTTAGGCAGGGATATTCACCATTATCGTTT
CAGACCCACCTCCCAACCCCGAGGGGACCCGACAGGCCCGAAGGAATAGAAGAAGAAGGTGGAGAGAGAG
ACAGAGACAGATCCATTCGATTAGTGAACGGATCGGCACTGCGTGCGCCAATTCTGCAGACAAATGGCAG
TATTCATCCACAATTTTAAAAGAAAAGGGGGGATTGGGGGGTACAGTGCAGGGGAAAGAATAGTAGACAT
AATAGCAACAGACATACAAACTAAAGAATTACAAAAACAAATTACAAAAATTCAAAATTTTCGGGTTTAT
TACAGGGACAGCAGAGATCCAGTTTGGTTAATTAAGTATCGATGTCGACGTTAACGCTAGTGATATCAAC
TTTGTATAGAAAAGTTGGCTCCGAATTCGCCCTTCAGGTCCGAGGTTCTAGACGAGTTTACTCCCTATCA
GTGATAGAGAACGATGTCGAGTTTACTCCCTATCAGTGATAGAGAACGTATGTCGAGTTTACTCCCTATC
AGTGATAGAGAACGTATGTCGAGTTTACTCCCTATCAGTGATAGAGAACGTATGTCGAGTTTATCCCTAT
CAGTGATAGAGAACGTATGTCGAGTTTACTCCCTATCAGTGATAGAGAACGTATGTCGAGGTAGGCGTGT
ACGGTGGGAGGCCTATATAAGCAGAGCTCGTTTAGTGAACCGTCAGATCGCAAAGGGCGAATTCGACCCA
AGTTTGTACAAAAAAGCAGGCTGACCTCCACCATGTTCGTCAAATCCGAGACCTTGGAGTTGAAGGAGGA
AGAGGACGTGTTAGTGCTGCTCGGATCGGCCTCCCCCGCCTTGGCGGCCCTGACCCCGCTGTCATCCAGC
GCCGACGAAGAAGAGGAGGAGGAGCCGGGCGCGTCAGGCGGGGCGCGTCGGCAGCGCGGGGCTGAGGCCG
GGCAGGGGGCGCGGGGCGGCGTGGCTGCGGGTGCGGAGGGCTGCCGGCCCGCACGGCTGCTGGGTCTGGT
ACACGATTGCAAACGGCGCCCTTCCCGGGCGCGGGCCGTCTCCCGAGGCGCCAAGACGGCCGAGACGGTG
CAGCGCATCAAGAAGACCCGTAGACTGAAGGCCAACAACCGCGAGCGAAACCGCATGCACAACCTCAACG
CGGCACTGGACGCGCTGCGCGAGGTGCTCCCCACGTTCCCCGAGGACGCCAAGCTCACCAAGATCGAGAC
CCTGCGCTTCGCCCACAACTACATCTGGGCACTCACCGAGACCCTGCGCCTGGCGGATCACTGCGGGGGC
GGCGGCGGGGGCCTGCCGGGGGCGCTCTTCTCCGAGGCAGTGTTGCTGAGCCCGGGAGGCGCCAGCGCCG
CCCTGAGCAGCAGCGGAGACAGCCCCTCGCCCGCCTCCACGTGGAGTTGCACCAACAGCCCCGCGCCGTC
CTCCTCCGTGTCCTCCAATTCCACCTCCCCCTACAGCTGCACTTTATCGCCCGCCAGCCCGGCCGGGTCA
GACATGGACTATTGGCAGCCCCCACCTCCCGACAAGCACCGCTATGCACCTCACCTCCCCATAGCCAGGG
ATTGTATCTAGTACCCAGCTTTCTTGTACAAAGTGGTTGATATCCAGCACAGTGGCGGCCGCTCGAGTCT
AGAGGGCCCGCGGTTCGAAGGTAAGCCTATCCCTAACCCTCTCCTCGGTCTCGATTCTACGCGTACCGGC
GATCTGGCCTCCGCGCCGGGTTTTGGCGCCTCCCGCGGGCGCCCCCCTCCTCACGGCGAGCGCTGCCACG
TCAGACGAAGGGCGCAGCGAGCGTCCTGATCCTTCCGCCCGGACGCTCAGGACAGCGGCCCGCTGCTCAT
AAGACTCGGCCTTAGAACCCCAGTATCAGCAGAAGGACATTTTAGGACGGGACTTGGGTGACTCTAGGGC
ACTGGTTTTCTTTCCAGAGAGCGGAACAGGCGAGGAAAAGTAGTCCCTTCTCGGCGATTCTGCGGAGGGA
TCTCCGTGGGGCGGTGAACGCCGATGATTATATAAGGACGCGCCGGGTGTGGCACAGCTAGTTCCGTCGC
AGCCGGGATTTGGGTCGCGGTTCTTGTTTGTGGATCGCTGTGATCGTCACTTGGTGAGTAGCGGGCTGCT
GGGCTGGCCGGGGCTTTCGTGGCCGCCGGGCCGCTCGGTGGGACGGAAGCGTGTGGAGAGACCGCCAAGG
GCTGTAGTCTGGGTCCGCGAGCAAGGTTGCCCTGAACTGGGGGTTGGGGGGAGCGCAGCAAAATGGCGGC
TGTTCCCGAGTCTTGAATGGAAGACGCTTGTGAGGCGGGCTGTGAGGTCGTTGAAACAAGGTGGGGGGCA
TGGTGGGCGGCAAGAACCCAAGGTCTTGAGGCCTTCGCTAATGCGGGAAAGCTCTTATTCGGGTGAGATG
GGCTGGGGCACCATCTGGGGACCCTGACGTGAAGTTTGTCACTGACTGGAGAACTCGGTTTGTCGTCTGT
TGCGGGGGCGGCAGTTATGGCGGTGCCGTTGGGCAGTGCACCCGTACCTTTGGGAGCGCGCGCCCTCGTC
GTGTCGTGACGTCACCCGTTCTGTTGGCTTATAATGCAGGGTGGGGCCACCTGCCGGTAGGTGTGCGGTA
GGCTTTTCTCCGTCGCAGGACGCAGGGTTCGGGCCTAGGGTAGGCTCTCCTGAATCGACAGGCGCCGGAC
CTCTGGTGAGGGGAGGGATAAGTGAGGCGTCAGTTTCTTTGGTCGGTTTTATGTACCTATCTTCTTAAGT
AGCTGAAGCTCCGGTTTTGAACTATGCGCTCGGGGTTGGCGAGTGTGTTTTGTGAAGTTTTTTAGGCACC
TTTTGAAATGTAATCATTTGGGTCAATATGTAATTTTCAGTGTTAGACTAGTAAATTGTCCGCTAAATTC
TGGCCGTTTTTGGCTTTTTTGTTAGACGAAGCTTGGGCTGCAGGTCGACTCTAGAGGATCCCCGGGTAGA
CCAGCCACCATGACCGAGTACAAGCCCACGGTGCGCCTCGCCACCCGCGACGACGTCCCCCGGGCCGTAC
GCACCCTCGCCGCCGCGTTCGCCGACTACCCCGCCACGCGCCACACCGTCGACCCGGACCGCCACATCGA
GCGGGTCACCGAGCTGCAAGAACTCTTCCTCACGCGCGTCGGGCTCGACATCGGCAAGGTGTGGGTCGCG
GACGACGGCGCCGCGGTGGCGGTCTGGACCACGCCGGAGAGCGTCGAAGCGGGGGCGGTGTTCGCCGAGA
TCGGCCCGCGCATGGCCGAGTTGAGCGGTTCCCGGCTGGCCGCGCAGCAACAGATGGAAGGCCTCCTGGC
GCCGCACCGGCCCAAGGAGCCCGCGTGGTTCCTGGCCACCGTCGGCGTCTCGCCCGACCACCAGGGCAAG
GGTCTGGGCAGCGCCGTCGTGCTCCCCGGAGTGGAGGCGGCCGAGCGCGCCGGGGTGCCCGCCTTCCTGG
AGACCTCCGCGCCCCGCAACCTCCCCTTCTACGAGCGGCTCGGCTTCACCGTCACCGCCGACGTCGAGGT
GCCCGAAGGACCGCGCACCTGGTGCATGACCCGCAAGCCCGGTGCCTGAGGCTAAGCACAATTCGAGCTC
GGTACCGCAATTCGATATCAAGCTTATCGATAATCAACCTCTGGATTACAAAATTTGTGAAAGATTGACT
GGTATTCTTAACTATGTTGCTCCTTTTACGCTATGTGGATACGCTGCTTTAATGCCTTTGTATCATGCTA
TTGCTTCCCGTATGGCTTTCATTTTCTCCTCCTTGTATAAATCCTGGTTGCTGTCTCTTTATGAGGAGTT
GTGGCCCGTTGTCAGGCAACGTGGCGTGGTGTGCACTGTGTTTGCTGACGCAACCCCCACTGGTTGGGGC
ATTGCCACCACCTGTCAGCTCCTTTCCGGGACTTTCGCTTTCCCCCTCCCTATTGCCACGGCGGAACTCA
TCGCCGCCTGCCTTGCCCGCTGCTGGACAGGGGCTCGGCTGTTGGGCACTGACAATTCCGTGGTGTTGTC
GGGGAAATCATCGTCCTTTCCTTGGCTGCTCGCCTGTGTTGCCACCTGGATTCTGCGCGGGACGTCCTTC
TGCTACGTCCCTTCGGCCCTCAATCCAGCGGACCTTCCTTCCCGCGGCCTGCTGCCGGCTCTGCGGCCTC
TTCCGCGTCTTCGCCTTCGCCCTCAGACGAGTCGGATCTCCCTTTGGGCCGCCTCCCCGCATCGATACCG
TCGACCTCGAGACCTAGAAAAACATGGAGCAATCACAAGTAGCAATACAGCAGCTACCAATGCTGATTGT
GCCTGGCTAGAAGCACAAGAGGAGGAGGAGGTGGGTTTTCCAGTCACACCTCAGGTACCTTTAAGACCAA
TGACTTACAAGGCAGCTGTAGATCTTAGCCACTTTTTAAAAGAAAAGGGGGGACTGGAAGGGCTAATTCA
CTCCCAACGAAGACAAGATATCCTTGATCTGTGGATCTACCACACACAAGGCTACTTCCCTGATTGGCAG
AACTACACACCAGGGCCAGGGAT
