>Addgene plasmid #61474 | pLV_TRET_hNgn2_UBC_Puro | addgene partial sequence | sequence record 103633 | FUGW-Fwd 5'-ATTACAGGGACAGCAGAGATCC-3'
ACGCTAGTGATATCAACTTTGTATAGAAAAGTTGGCTCCGAATTCGCCCTTCAGGTCCGAGGTTCTAGAC
GAGTTTACTCCCTATCAGTGATAGAGAACGATGTCGAGTTTACTCCCTATCAGTGATAGAGAACGTATGT
CGAGTTTACTCCCTATCAGTGATAGAGAACGTATGTCGAGTTTACTCCCTATCAGTGATAGAGAACGTAT
GTCGAGTTTATCCCTATCAGTGATAGAGAACGTATGTCGAGTTTACTCCCTATCAGTGATAGAGAACGTA
TGTCGAGGTAGGCGTGTACGGTGGGAGGCCTATATAAGCAGAGCTCGTTTAGTGAACCGTCAGATCGCAA
AGGGCGAATTCGACCCAAGTTTGTACAAAAAAGCAGGCTGACCTCCACCATGTTCGTCAAATCCGAGACC
TTGGAGTTGAAGGAGGAAGAGGACGTGTTAGTGCTGCTCGGATCGGCCTCCCCCGCCTTGGCGGCCCTGA
CCCCGCTGTCATCCAGCGCCGACGAAGAAGAGGAGGAGGAGCCGGGCGCGTCAGGCGGGGCGCGTCGGCA
GCGCGGGGCTGAGGCCGGGCAGGGGGCGCGGGGCGGCGTGGCTGCGGGTGCGGAGGGCTGCCGGCCCGCA
CGGCTGCTGGGTCTGGTACACGATTGCAAACGGCGCCCTTCCCGGGCGCGGGCCGTCTCCCGAGGCGCCA
AGACGGCCGAGACGGTGCAGCGCATCAAGAAGACCCGTAGACTGAAGGCCAACAACCGCGAGCGAAACCG
CATGCACAACCTCAACGCGGCACTGGACGCGCTGCGCGAGGTGCTCCCCACGTTCCCCGAGGACGCCAAG
CTCACCAAGATCGAGACC
