>Addgene plasmid #61474 | pLV_TRET_hNgn2_UBC_Puro | addgene partial sequence | sequence record 103635 | WPRE-R 5'-CATAGCGTAAAAGGAGCAACA-3'
ATTTTGTAATCCAGAGGTTGATTATCGATAAGCTTGATATCGAATTGCGGTACCGAGCTCGAATTGTGCT
TAGCCTCAGGCACCGGGCTTGCGGGTCATGCACCAGGTGCGCGGTCCTTCGGGCACCTCGACGTCGGCGG
TGACGGTGAAGCCGAGCCGCTCGTAGAAGGGGAGGTTGCGGGGCGCGGAGGTCTCCAGGAAGGCGGGCAC
CCCGGCGCGCTCGGCCGCCTCCACTCCGGGGAGCACGACGGCGCTGCCCAGACCCTTGCCCTGGTGGTCG
GGCGAGACGCCGACGGTGGCCAGGAACCACGCGGGCTCCTTGGGCCGGTGCGGCGCCAGGAGGCCTTCCA
TCTGTTGCTGCGCGGCCAGCCGGGAACCGCTCAACTCGGCCATGCGCGGGCCGATCTCGGCGAACACCGC
CCCCGCTTCGACGCTCTCCGGCGTGGTCCAGACCGCCACCGCGGCGCCGTCGTCCGCGACCCACACCTTG
CCGATGTCGAGCCCGACGCGCGTGAGGAAGAGTTCTTGCAGCTCGGTGACCCGCTCGATGTGGCGGTCCG
GGTCGACGGTGTGGCGCGTGGCGGGGTAGTCGGCGAACGCGGCGGCGAGGGTGCGTACGGCCCGGGGGAC
GTCGTCGCGGGTGGCGAGGCGCACCGTGGGCTTGTACTCGGTCATGGTGGCTGGTCTACCCGGGGATCCT
CTAGAGTCGACCTGCAGCCCAAGCTTCGTCTAACAAAAAAGCCAAAAACGGCCAGAATTTAGCGGACAAT
TTACTAGTCTAACACTGAA
